>Addgene plasmid #135699 | psiCHECK2-miR-543 | addgene full sequence | sequence record 322217 | Addgene NGS Result
AGATCTGCGCAGCACCATGGCCTGAAATAACCTCTGAAAGAGGAACTTGGTTAGGTACCTTCTGAGGCGG
AAAGAACCAGCTGTGGAATGTGTGTCAGTTAGGGTGTGGAAAGTCCCCAGGCTCCCCAGCAGGCAGAAGT
ATGCAAAGCATGCATCTCAATTAGTCAGCAACCAGGTGTGGAAAGTCCCCAGGCTCCCCAGCAGGCAGAA
GTATGCAAAGCATGCATCTCAATTAGTCAGCAACCATAGTCCCGCCCCTAACTCCGCCCATCCCGCCCCT
AACTCCGCCCAGTTCCGCCCATTCTCCGCCCCATGGCTGACTAATTTTTTTTATTTATGCAGAGGCCGAG
GCCGCCTCGGCCTCTGAGCTATTCCAGAAGTAGTGAGGAGGCTTTTTTGGAGGCCTAGGCTTTTGCAAAA
AGCTTGATTCTTCTGACACAACAGTCTCGAACTTAAGCTGCAGAAGTTGGTCGTGAGGCACTGGGCAGGT
AAGTATCAAGGTTACAAGACAGGTTTAAGGAGACCAATAGAAACTGGGCTTGTCGAGACAGAGAAGACTC
TTGCGTTTCTGATAGGCACCTATTGGTCTTACTGACATCCACTTTGCCTTTCTCTCCACAGGTGTCCACT
CCCAGTTCAATTACAGCTCTTAAGGCTAGAGTACTTAATACGACTCACTATAGGCTAGCCACCATGGCTT
CCAAGGTGTACGACCCCGAGCAACGCAAACGCATGATCACTGGGCCTCAGTGGTGGGCTCGCTGCAAGCA
AATGAACGTGCTGGACTCCTTCATCAACTACTATGATTCCGAGAAGCACGCCGAGAACGCCGTGATTTTT
CTGCATGGTAACGCTGCCTCCAGCTACCTGTGGAGGCACGTCGTGCCTCACATCGAGCCCGTGGCTAGAT
GCATCATCCCTGATCTGATCGGAATGGGTAAGTCCGGCAAGAGCGGGAATGGCTCATATCGCCTCCTGGA
TCACTACAAGTACCTCACCGCTTGGTTCGAGCTGCTGAACCTTCCAAAGAAAATCATCTTTGTGGGCCAC
GACTGGGGGGCTTGTCTGGCCTTTCACTACTCCTACGAGCACCAAGACAAGATCAAGGCCATCGTCCATG
CTGAGAGTGTCGTGGACGTGATCGAGTCCTGGGACGAGTGGCCTGACATCGAGGAGGATATCGCCCTGAT
CAAGAGCGAAGAGGGCGAGAAAATGGTGCTTGAGAATAACTTCTTCGTCGAGACCATGCTCCCAAGCAAG
ATCATGCGGAAACTGGAGCCTGAGGAGTTCGCTGCCTACCTGGAGCCATTCAAGGAGAAGGGCGAGGTTA
GACGGCCTACCCTCTCCTGGCCTCGCGAGATCCCTCTCGTTAAGGGAGGCAAGCCCGACGTCGTCCAGAT
TGTCCGCAACTACAACGCCTACCTTCGGGCCAGCGACGATCTGCCTAAGATGTTCATCGAGTCCGACCCT
GGGTTCTTTTCCAACGCTATTGTCGAGGGAGCTAAGAAGTTCCCTAACACCGAGTTCGTGAAGGTGAAGG
GCCTCCACTTCAGCCAGGAGGACGCTCCAGATGAAATGGGTAAGTACATCAAGAGCTTCGTGGAGCGCGT
GCTGAAGAACGAGCAGTAATTCTAGGCGATCGCTCGAGGAATTCAAGAAGTGCACCGCGAATGTTTGCGG
CCGCTGGCCGCAATAAAATATCTTTATTTTCATTACATCTGTGTGTTGGTTTTTTGTGTGAGGATCTAAA
TGAGTCTTCGGACCTCGCGGGGGCCGCTTAAGCGGTGGTTAGGGTTTGTCTGACGCGGGGGGAGGGGGAA
GGAACGAAACACTCTCATTCGGAGGCGGCTCGGGGTTTGGTCTTGGTGGCCACGGGCACGCAGAAGAGCG
CCGCGATCCTCTTAAGCACCCCCCCGCCCTCCGTGGAGGCGGGGGTTTGGTCGGCGGGTGGTAACTGGCG
GGCCGCTGACTCGGGCGGGTCGCGCGCCCCAGAGTGTGACCTTTTCGGTCTGCTCGCAGACCCCCGGGCG
GCGCCGCCGCGGCGGCGACGGGCTCGCTGGGTCCTAGGCTCCATGGGGACCGTATACGTGGACAGGCTCT
GGAGCATCCGCACGACTGCGGTGATATTACCGGAGACCTTCTGCGGGACGAGCCGGGTCACGCGGCTGAC
GCGGAGCGTCCGTTGGGCGACAAACACCAGGACGGGGCACAGGTACACTATCTTGTCACCCGGAGGCGCG
AGGGACTGCAGGAGCTTCAGGGAGTGGCGCAGCTGCTTCATCCCCGTGGCCCGTTGCTCGCGTTTGCTGG
CGGTGTCCCCGGAAGAAATATATTTGCATGTCTTTAGTTCTATGATGACACAAACCCCGCCCAGCGTCTT
GTCATTGGCGAATTCGAACACGCAGATGCAGTCGGGGCGGCGCGGTCCCAGGTCCACTTCGCATATTAAG
GTGACGCGTGTGGCCTCGAACACCGAGCGACCCTGCAGCGACCCGCTTAAAAGCTTGGCATTCCGGTACT
GTTGGTAAAGCCACCATGGCCGATGCTAAGAACATTAAGAAGGGCCCTGCTCCCTTCTACCCTCTGGAGG
ATGGCACCGCTGGCGAGCAGCTGCACAAGGCCATGAAGAGGTATGCCCTGGTGCCTGGCACCATTGCCTT
CACCGATGCCCACATTGAGGTGGACATCACCTATGCCGAGTACTTCGAGATGTCTGTGCGCCTGGCCGAG
GCCATGAAGAGGTACGGCCTGAACACCAACCACCGCATCGTGGTGTGCTCTGAGAACTCTCTGCAGTTCT
TCATGCCAGTGCTGGGCGCCCTGTTCATCGGAGTGGCCGTGGCCCCTGCTAACGACATTTACAACGAGCG
CGAGCTGCTGAACAGCATGGGCATTTCTCAGCCTACCGTGGTGTTCGTGTCTAAGAAGGGCCTGCAGAAG
ATCCTGAACGTGCAGAAGAAGCTGCCTATCATCCAGAAGATCATCATCATGGACTCTAAGACCGACTACC
AGGGCTTCCAGAGCATGTACACATTCGTGACATCTCATCTGCCTCCTGGCTTCAACGAGTACGACTTCGT
GCCAGAGTCTTTCGACAGGGACAAAACCATTGCCCTGATCATGAACAGCTCTGGGTCTACCGGCCTGCCT
AAGGGCGTGGCCCTGCCTCATCGCACCGCCTGTGTGCGCTTCTCTCACGCCCGCGACCCTATTTTCGGCA
ACCAGATCATCCCCGACACCGCTATTCTGAGCGTGGTGCCATTCCACCACGGCTTCGGCATGTTCACCAC
CCTGGGCTACCTGATTTGCGGCTTTCGGGTGGTGCTGATGTACCGCTTCGAGGAGGAGCTGTTCCTGCGC
AGCCTGCAAGACTACAAAATTCAGTCTGCCCTGCTGGTGCCAACCCTGTTCAGCTTCTTCGCTAAGAGCA
CCCTGATCGACAAGTACGACCTGTCTAACCTGCACGAGATTGCCTCTGGCGGCGCCCCACTGTCTAAGGA
GGTGGGCGAAGCCGTGGCCAAGCGCTTTCATCTGCCAGGCATCCGCCAGGGCTACGGCCTGACCGAGACA
ACCAGCGCCATTCTGATTACCCCAGAGGGCGACGACAAGCCTGGCGCCGTGGGCAAGGTGGTGCCATTCT
TCGAGGCCAAGGTGGTGGACCTGGACACCGGCAAGACCCTGGGAGTGAACCAGCGCGGCGAGCTGTGTGT
GCGCGGCCCTATGATTATGTCCGGCTACGTGAATAACCCTGAGGCCACAAACGCCCTGATCGACAAGGAC
GGCTGGCTGCACTCTGGCGACATTGCCTACTGGGACGAGGACGAGCACTTCTTCATCGTGGACCGCCTGA
AGTCTCTGATCAAGTACAAGGGCTACCAGGTGGCCCCAGCCGAGCTGGAGTCTATCCTGCTGCAGCACCC
TAACATTTTCGACGCCGGAGTGGCCGGCCTGCCCGACGACGATGCCGGCGAGCTGCCTGCCGCCGTCGTC
GTGCTGGAACACGGCAAGACCATGACCGAGAAGGAGATCGTGGACTATGTGGCCAGCCAGGTGACAACCG
CCAAGAAGCTGCGCGGCGGAGTGGTGTTCGTGGACGAGGTGCCCAAGGGCCTGACCGGCAAGCTGGACGC
CCGCAAGATCCGCGAGATCCTGATCAAGGCTAAGAAAGGCGGCAAGATCGCCGTGTAATAATTCTAGAGT
CGGGGCGGCCGGCCGCTTCGAGCAGACATGATAAGATACATTGATGAGTTTGGACAAACCACAACTAGAA
TGCAGTGAAAAAAATGCTTTATTTGTGAAATTTGTGATGCTATTGCTTTATTTGTAACCATTATAAGCTG
CAATAAACAAGTTAACAACAACAATTGCATTCATTTTATGTTTCAGGTTCAGGGGGAGGTGTGGGAGGTT
TTTTAAAGCAAGTAAAACCTCTACAAATGTGGTAAAATCGATAAGGATCCAGGTGGCACTTTTCGGGGAA
ATGTGCGCGGAACCCCTATTTGTTTATTTTTCTAAATACATTCAAATATGTATCCGCTCATGAGACAATA
ACCCTGATAAATGCTTCAATAATATTGAAAAAGGAAGAGTATGAGTATTCAACATTTCCGTGTCGCCCTT
ATTCCCTTTTTTGCGGCATTTTGCCTTCCTGTTTTTGCTCACCCAGAAACGCTGGTGAAAGTAAAAGATG
CTGAAGATCAGTTGGGTGCACGAGTGGGTTACATCGAACTGGATCTCAACAGCGGTAAGATCCTTGAGAG
TTTTCGCCCCGAAGAACGTTTTCCAATGATGAGCACTTTTAAAGTTCTGCTATGTGGCGCGGTATTATCC
CGTATTGACGCCGGGCAAGAGCAACTCGGTCGCCGCATACACTATTCTCAGAATGACTTGGTTGAGTACT
CACCAGTCACAGAAAAGCATCTTACGGATGGCATGACAGTAAGAGAATTATGCAGTGCTGCCATAACCAT
GAGTGATAACACTGCGGCCAACTTACTTCTGACAACGATCGGAGGACCGAAGGAGCTAACCGCTTTTTTG
CACAACATGGGGGATCATGTAACTCGCCTTGATCGTTGGGAACCGGAGCTGAATGAAGCCATACCAAACG
ACGAGCGTGACACCACGATGCCTGTAGCAATGGCAACAACGTTGCGCAAACTATTAACTGGCGAACTACT
TACTCTAGCTTCCCGGCAACAATTAATAGACTGGATGGAGGCGGATAAAGTTGCAGGACCACTTCTGCGC
TCGGCCCTTCCGGCTGGCTGGTTTATTGCTGATAAATCTGGAGCCGGTGAGCGTGGGTCTCGCGGTATCA
TTGCAGCACTGGGGCCAGATGGTAAGCCCTCCCGTATCGTAGTTATCTACACGACGGGGAGTCAGGCAAC
TATGGATGAACGAAATAGACAGATCGCTGAGATAGGTGCCTCACTGATTAAGCATTGGTAACTGTCAGAC
CAAGTTTACTCATATATACTTTAGATTGATTTAAAACTTCATTTTTAATTTAAAAGGATCTAGGTGAAGA
TCCTTTTTGATAATCTCATGACCAAAATCCCTTAACGTGAGTTTTCGTTCCACTGAGCGTCAGACCCCGT
AGAAAAGATCAAAGGATCTTCTTGAGATCCTTTTTTTCTGCGCGTAATCTGCTGCTTGCAAACAAAAAAA
CCACCGCTACCAGCGGTGGTTTGTTTGCCGGATCAAGAGCTACCAACTCTTTTTCCGAAGGTAACTGGCT
TCAGCAGAGCGCAGATACCAAATACTGTTCTTCTAGTGTAGCCGTAGTTAGGCCACCACTTCAAGAACTC
TGTAGCACCGCCTACATACCTCGCTCTGCTAATCCTGTTACCAGTGGCTGCTGCCAGTGGCGATAAGTCG
TGTCTTACCGGGTTGGACTCAAGACGATAGTTACCGGATAAGGCGCAGCGGTCGGGCTGAACGGGGGGTT
CGTGCACACAGCCCAGCTTGGAGCGAACGACCTACACCGAACTGAGATACCTACAGCGTGAGCTATGAGA
AAGCGCCACGCTTCCCGAAGGGAGAAAGGCGGACAGGTATCCGGTAAGCGGCAGGGTCGGAACAGGAGAG
CGCACGAGGGAGCTTCCAGGGGGAAACGCCTGGTATCTTTATAGTCCTGTCGGGTTTCGCCACCTCTGAC
TTGAGCGTCGATTTTTGTGATGCTCGTCAGGGGGGCGGAGCCTATGGAAAAACGCCAGCAACGCGGCCTT
TTTACGGTTCCTGGCCTTTTGCTGGCCTTTTGCTCACATGGCTCGAC
Features (pLannotate 1.2.2; 12 found; start..end, strand, type, name):
     62..419     +  promoter       SV40 promoter: SV40 enhancer and early promoter
    489..621     +  intron         chimeric intron: chimera between introns from human β-globin and immunoglobulin heavy chain genes
    666..684     +  promoter       T7 promoter: promoter for bacteriophage T7 RNA polymerase
    694..1629    +  CDS            hRluc: Renilla luciferase human codon-optimized
   1692..1740    +  polyA_signal   poly(A) signal: synthetic polyadenylation signal
   1749..2500    +  promoter       HSV TK promoter: herpes simplex virus thymidine kinase promoter
   2536..4188    +  CDS            luciferase: firefly luciferase; luc+; enhanced luc+ version of the luciferase gene AAS38485.1 42718124.0
   4232..4353    -  polyA_signal   SV40 poly(A) signal: SV40 polyadenylation signal
   4376..4444    -  CDS            large T antigen (fragment): large T antigen from SV40 (simian virus 40)
   4486..4590    +  promoter       AmpR promoter: bla
   4591..5451    +  CDS            AmpR: β-lactamase; bla; confers resistance to ampicillin, carbenicillin, and related antibiotics
   5622..6210    +  rep_origin     ori: high-copy-number ColE1/pMB1/pBR322/pUC origin of replication
