[The description below was written by a language model from this plasmid's Addgene catalogue record and pLannotate feature annotations shown in this document.]
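Description:
psiCHECK2-miR-543 is a dual-luciferase microRNA sensor built on the commercial psiCHECK-2 mammalian expression backbone. It is maintained in E. coli as a high-copy plasmid through a ColE1/pUC-type origin and is selected with ampicillin via the β-lactamase gene and its native promoter. The sequenced record is 6,277 nt.

The plasmid carries two independent reporter cassettes. In the first, the SV40 enhancer/early promoter, followed by a chimeric β-globin/immunoglobulin intron that improves transcript processing, drives a human codon-optimized Renilla luciferase (hRluc) terminated by a synthetic poly(A) signal. A T7 promoter sits just upstream of the coding sequence, allowing in vitro transcription. In the second, the HSV thymidine kinase promoter drives firefly luciferase (luc+), which ends in an SV40 poly(A) signal. The short large T antigen fragment annotated nearby is simply part of that SV40-derived region.

The insert is a synthetic sequence corresponding to the reverse complement of miR-543, that is, a fully complementary target site for this microRNA. It is not annotated in the feature table and the cloning sites are recorded as unknown. In the psiCHECK-2 design such sites are normally placed in the 3′ UTR of Renilla luciferase, and the short unannotated gap between the hRluc coding sequence and the synthetic poly(A) signal is consistent with that.

When miR-543 is active in transfected cells, it should bind the site and repress the Renilla transcript. Firefly luciferase from the same plasmid provides an internal normalization control, so the Renilla-to-firefly ratio reports miR-543 activity. The stated purpose of the construct is to test that activity.
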