Addgene plasmid #135699: psiCHECK2-miR-543
Purpose: Mammalian expression vector, Luciferase reporter to test activity of miRNA (miR-543)
Depositing lab: Florian Karreth. Depositing organization: H. Lee Moffitt Cancer Center and Research Institute.
Backbone
  Vector backbone: psiCHECK-2
  Backbone manufacturer: Promega
  Vector type: Mammalian Expression
Growth in bacteria
  Bacterial resistance: Ampicillin, 100 μg/mL
  Growth temperature: 37°C
  Growth strain: DH5alpha
  Copy number: High Copy
Gene/Insert
  Gene/Insert name: miR-543 reverse complement
  Species: Synthetic
  Cloning method: Restriction Enzyme; 5′ cloning site Unknown (unknown if destroyed); 3′ cloning site Unknown (unknown if destroyed)
Terms and licenses: Academic/Nonprofit Terms; Industry Terms: Not Available to Industry
How to cite: psiCHECK2-miR-543 was a gift from Florian Karreth (Addgene plasmid # 135699 ; http://n2t.net/addgene:135699 ; RRID:Addgene_135699)
